Addgene plasmid #245903: CDKL5(isoform1)-GFP
Purpose: Mammalian expression of CDKL5 isoform1 (1-960) with C-terminal GFP
Depositing lab: Ben Goult. Depositing organization: University of Liverpool. Publication: Cyclin-dependent kinase-like 5 (CDKL5) binds to talin and is anchored at the postsynaptic density via direct interaction with PDZ domains. Otani Y, Goodall E, Srinivasan V, Ball NJ, Barnett SFH, Zech T, Saarikangas J, Goult BT. bioRxiv 2025.08.27.672337; doi: https://doi.org/10.1101/2025.08.27.672337.
Backbone
  Vector backbone: pEGFP-N1
  Vector type: Mammalian Expression
  Selectable markers: Neomycin (select with G418)
Growth in bacteria
  Bacterial resistance: Kanamycin, 50 μg/mL
  Growth temperature: 37°C
  Growth strain: DH5alpha
  Copy number: High Copy
Gene/Insert
  Gene/Insert name: CDKL5-2
  Species: H. sapiens (human)
  Mutation: N8D, E569G
  Entrez Gene: CDKL5 (a.k.a. CFAP247, DEE2, EIEE2, ISSX, STK9)
  Promoter: CMV
  Tag / fusion protein: GFP (C terminal on insert)
  Cloning method: Restriction Enzyme; 5′ cloning site XhoI (not destroyed); 3′ cloning site BamHI (not destroyed)
  Sequencing primers: 5′ CMV-F; 3′ SV40pA-R
Terms and licenses: Academic/Nonprofit Terms; Industry Terms: Not Available to Industry
Depositor comments: Please visit https://doi.org/10.1101/2025.08.27.672337 for bioRxiv preprint.
How to cite: CDKL5(isoform1)-GFP was a gift from Ben Goult (Addgene plasmid # 245903 ; http://n2t.net/addgene:245903 ; RRID:Addgene_245903)
