[The description below was written by a language model from this plasmid's Addgene catalogue record and pLannotate feature annotations shown in this document.]
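Description:
CDKL5(isoform1)-GFP is a mammalian expression plasmid built on the pEGFP-N1 backbone that produces human cyclin-dependent kinase-like 5 (CDKL5, also known as STK9) isoform 1, residues 1–960, fused at its C terminus to GFP. The CDKL5 coding sequence was inserted between the XhoI and BamHI sites of the multiple cloning site, both of which remain intact, placing it downstream of the human cytomegalovirus immediate early enhancer and promoter and in frame with the fluorescent protein. The record notes two amino-acid changes relative to the reference, N8D and E569G. The sequence annotation identifies the fluorescent protein as mEGFP, the monomerising A206K variant of enhanced GFP, whereas the catalogue entry simply lists GFP. Transcripts of the fusion are terminated by the SV40 polyadenylation signal; the short large T antigen fragment annotated just upstream of it is probably residual SV40 sequence rather than a functional element.

The plasmid is propagated in E. coli at high copy from a ColE1/pUC-type origin, and an f1 origin is also present. A single Tn5 aminoglycoside phosphotransferase gene (NeoR/KanR) serves both hosts. A bacterial bla-type promoter drives it for kanamycin selection, and the SV40 enhancer and early promoter drive it in mammalian cells for G418 selection of stable transfectants, with an HSV TK polyadenylation signal downstream. The small ble and bGH poly(A) fragments are likely backbone remnants. The construct suits transient or stable expression of fluorescently tagged CDKL5 for localisation and interaction studies. The associated work concerns CDKL5 binding to talin and its anchoring at the postsynaptic density through PDZ domain interactions.
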