Features (pLannotate 1.2.2; 15 found; start..end, strand, type, name):
      1..589     +  rep_origin     ori: high-copy-number ColE1/pMB1/pBR322/pUC origin of replication
    764..1067    +  enhancer       CMV enhancer: human cytomegalovirus immediate early enhancer
   1068..1271    +  promoter       CMV promoter: human cytomegalovirus (CMV) immediate early promoter
   1294..1321    +  misc_feature   MCS (fragment): multiple cloning site
   1324..4203    +  CDS            CDKL5: CDKL5_HUMAN - Also known as STK9. Experimental evidence at protein level: Swiss-Prot protein existence level 1. Mediates phosphorylation of MECP2 (PubMed:15917271, PubMed:16935860). May regulate ciliogenesis (PubMed:29420175). From Homo sapiens (Human).
   4225..4944    +  CDS            mEGFP: enhanced GFP with monomerizing A206K mutation (Zacharias et al., 2002) mammalian codon-optimized
   4961..5044    +  CDS            large T antigen (fragment): large T antigen from SV40 (simian virus 40)
   5067..5188    +  polyA_signal   SV40 poly(A) signal: SV40 polyadenylation signal
   5222..5650    -  rep_origin     f1 ori (sequence partly withheld): f1 bacteriophage origin of replication; arrow indicates direction of (+) strand synthesis
   5677..5781    +  promoter       AmpR promoter: bla
   5783..6140    +  promoter       SV40 promoter: SV40 enhancer and early promoter
   6175..6969    +  CDS            NeoR/KanR: aminoglycoside phosphotransferase from Tn5; aph(3')-II (or nptII); confers resistance to neomycin, kanamycin, and G418 (Geneticin®)
   6990..7142    +  CDS            ble (fragment): BLE_KLEPN - Experimental evidence at protein level: Swiss-Prot protein existence level 1. Binding protein with a strong affinity to the bleomycin family of antibiotics. Binds to CL990; an antimitotic-antibiotic compound. From Klebsiella pneumoniae.
   7201..7248    +  polyA_signal   HSV TK poly(A) signal: herpes simplex virus thymidine kinase polyadenylation signal (Cole and Stacy, 1985)
   7339..7355    -  polyA_signal   bGH poly(A) signal (fragment): bovine growth hormone polyadenylation signal
>Addgene plasmid #245903 | CDKL5(isoform1)-GFP | addgene full sequence | sequence record 490426 | Addgene NGS Result
TTGAGATCCTTTTTTTCTGCGCGTAATCTGCTGCTTGCAAACAAAAAAACCACCGCTACCAGCGGTGGTT
TGTTTGCCGGATCAAGAGCTACCAACTCTTTTTCCGAAGGTAACTGGCTTCAGCAGAGCGCAGATACCAA
ATACTGTTCTTCTAGTGTAGCCGTAGTTAGGCCACCACTTCAAGAACTCTGTAGCACCGCCTACATACCT
CGCTCTGCTAATCCTGTTACCAGTGGCTGCTGCCAGTGGCGATAAGTCGTGTCTTACCGGGTTGGACTCA
AGACGATAGTTACCGGATAAGGCGCAGCGGTCGGGCTGAACGGGGGGTTCGTGCACACAGCCCAGCTTGG
AGCGAACGACCTACACCGAACTGAGATACCTACAGCGTGAGCTATGAGAAAGCGCCACGCTTCCCGAAGG
GAGAAAGGCGGACAGGTATCCGGTAAGCGGCAGGGTCGGAACAGGAGAGCGCACGAGGGAGCTTCCAGGG
GGAAACGCCTGGTATCTTTATAGTCCTGTCGGGTTTCGCCACCTCTGACTTGAGCGTCGATTTTTGTGAT
GCTCGTCAGGGGGGCGGAGCCTATGGAAAAACGCCAGCAACGCGGCCTTTTTACGGTTCCTGGCCTTTTG
CTGGCCTTTTGCTCACATGTTCTTTCCTGCGTTATCCCCTGATTCTGTGGATAACCGTATTACCGCCATG
CATTAGTTATTAATAGTAATCAATTACGGGGTCATTAGTTCATAGCCCATATATGGAGTTCCGCGTTACA
TAACTTACGGTAAATGGCCCGCCTGGCTGACCGCCCAACGACCCCCGCCCATTGACGTCAATAATGACGT
ATGTTCCCATAGTAACGCCAATAGGGACTTTCCATTGACGTCAATGGGTGGAGTATTTACGGTAAACTGC
CCACTTGGCAGTACATCAAGTGTATCATATGCCAAGTACGCCCCCTATTGACGTCAATGACGGTAAATGG
CCCGCCTGGCATTATGCCCAGTACATGACCTTATGGGACTTTCCTACTTGGCAGTACATCTACGTATTAG
TCATCGCTATTACCATGGTGATGCGGTTTTGGCAGTACATCAATGGGCGTGGATAGCGGTTTGACTCACG
GGGATTTCCAAGTCTCCACCCCATTGACGTCAATGGGAGTTTGTTTTGGCACCAAAATCAACGGGACTTT
CCAAAATGTCGTAACAACTCCGCCCCATTGACGCAAATGGGCGGTAGGCGTGTACGGTGGGAGGTCTATA
TAAGCAGAGCTGGTTTAGTGAACCGTCAGATCCGCTAGCGCTACCGGACTCAGATCTCGAGACATGAAGA
TTCCTAACATTGGTGATGTGATGAATAAATTTGAGATCCTTGGGGTTGTAGGTGAAGGAGCCTATGGAGT
TGTACTTAAATGCAGACACAAGGAAACACATGAAATTGTGGCGATCAAGAAATTCAAGGACAGTGAAGAA
AATGAAGAAGTCAAAGAAACGACTTTACGAGAGCTTAAAATGCTTCGGACTCTCAAGCAGGAAAACATTG
TGGAGTTGAAGGAAGCATTTCGTCGGAGGGGAAAGTTGTACTTGGTGTTTGAGTATGTTGAAAAAAATAT
GCTCGAATTGCTGGAAGAAATGCCAAATGGAGTTCCACCTGAGAAAGTAAAAAGCTACATCTATCAGCTA
ATCAAGGCTATTCACTGGTGCCATAAGAATGATATTGTCCATCGAGATATAAAACCAGAAAATCTCTTAA
TCAGCCACAATGATGTCCTAAAACTGTGTGACTTTGGTTTTGCTCGTAATCTGTCAGAAGGCAATAATGC
TAATTACACAGAGTACGTTGCCACCAGATGGTATCGGTCCCCAGAACTCTTACTTGGCGCTCCCTATGGA
AAGTCCGTGGACATGTGGTCGGTGGGCTGTATTCTTGGGGAGCTTAGCGATGGACAGCCTTTATTTCCTG
GAGAAAGTGAAATTGACCAACTTTTTACTATTCAGAAGGTGCTAGGACCACTTCCATCTGAGCAGATGAA
GCTTTTCTACAGTAATCCTCGCTTCCATGGGCTCCGGTTTCCAGCTGTTAACCATCCTCAGTCCTTGGAA
AGAAGATACCTTGGAATTTTGAATAGTGTTCTACTTGACCTAATGAAGAATTTACTGAAGTTGGACCCAG
CTGACAGATACTTGACAGAACAGTGTTTGAATCACCCTACATTTCAAACCCAGAGACTTCTGGATCGTTC
TCCTTCAAGGTCAGCAAAAAGAAAACCTTACCATGTGGAAAGCAGCACATTGTCTAATAGAAACCAAGCC
GGCAAAAGTACTGCTTTGCAGTCTCACCACAGATCTAACAGCAAGGACATCCAGAACCTGAGTGTAGGCC
TGCCCCGGGCTGACGAAGGTCTCCCTGCCAATGAAAGCTTCCTAAATGGAAACCTTGCTGGAGCTAGTCT
TAGTCCACTGCACACCAAAACCTACCAAGCAAGCAGCCAGCCTGGGTCTACCAGCAAAGATCTCACCAAC
AACAACATACCACACCTTCTTAGCCCAAAAGAAGCCAAGTCAAAAACAGAGTTTGATTTTAATATTGACC
CAAAGCCTTCAGAAGGCCCAGGGACAAAGTACCTCAAGTCAAACAGCAGATCTCAGCAGAACCGCCACTC
ATTCATGGAAAGCTCTCAAAGCAAAGCTGGGACACTGCAGCCCAATGAAAAGCAGAGTCGGCATAGCTAT
ATTGACACAATTCCCCAGTCCTCTAGGAGTCCCTCCTACAGGACCAAGGCCAAAAGCCATGGGGCACTGA
GTGACTCCAAGTCTGTGAGCAACCTTTCTGAAGCCAGGGCCCAAATTGCGGAGCCCAGTACCAGTAGGTA
CTTCCCATCTAGCTGCTTAGACTTGAATTCTCCCACCAGCCCAACCCCCACCAGACACAGTGACACGAGA
ACTTTGCTCAGCCCTTCTGGAAGAAATAACCGAAATGAGGGAACGCTGGACTCACGTCGAACCACAACCA
GACATTCTAAGACGATGGGGGAATTGAAGCTGCCGGAGCACATGGACAGTAGCCATTCCCATTCACTGTC
TGCACCTCACGAATCTTTTTCTTATGGACTGGGCTACACCAGCCCCTTTTCTTCCCAGCAACGTCCTCAT
AGGCATTCTATGTATGTGACCCGTGACAAAGTGAGAGCCAAGGGCTTGGATGGAAGCTTGAGCATAGGGC
AAGGGATGGCAGCTAGAGCCAACAGCCTGCAACTCTTGTCACCCCAGCCTGGAGAACAGCTCCCTCCAGA
GATGACTGTGGCAAGATCTTCGGTCAAAGAGACCTCCAGAGAAGGCACCTCTTCCTTCCATACACGCCAG
AAGTCTGAGGGTGGAGTGTATCATGACCCACACTCTGATGATGGCACAGCCCCCAAAGAAAATAGACACC
TATACAATGATCCTGTGCCAAGGAGAGTTGGTAGCTTTTACAGAGTGCCATCTCCACGTCCAGACAATTC
TTTCCATGAAAATAATGTGTCAACTAGAGTTTCTTCTCTACCATCAGAGAGCAGTTCTGGTACCAACCAT
AGCAAGCGGCAGCCTGCCTTCGACCCCTGGAAGTCACCTGAGAACATTTCTCATAGCGAGCAGCTGAAGG
AAAAGGAAAAGCAGGGCTTCTTCAGGAGTATGAAAAAGAAGAAGAAGAAATCACAGACCGTGCCTAACAG
CGACAGTCCAGATCTGCTGACCCTGCAAAAGAGCATCCACTCTGCTAGCACCCCAAGCTCCCGGCCTAAG
GAGTGGAGGCCTGAGAAGATTAGCGACCTGCAGACCCAGTCCCAGCCACTGAAGTCTCTGAGGAAGCTGC
TGCATCTGTCAAGTGCCTCCAATCACCCTGCTAGCAGCGACCCCAGATTCCAGCCCCTGACCGCCCAGCA
GACAAAGAATTCCTTCAGCGAGATCAGAATCCACCCCCTGAGCCAGGCCAGCGGCGGGTCCTCCAATATC
AGACAGGAGCCAGCTCCCAAAGGCCGGCCAGCCCTGCAGCTGCCCGGACAGATGGACCCCGGCTGGCACG
TTTCAAGTGTGACAAGGTCCGCCACCGAGGGCCCATCCTACTCCGAACAGCTGGGCGCCAAGAGCGGGCC
CAATGGGCACCCCTATAACAGAACCAACCGCAGCCGGATGCCCAACCTGAACGACCTGAAGGAGACTGCC
CTGTTGGATCCACCGGTCGCCACCATGGTGAGCAAGGGCGAGGAGCTGTTCACCGGGGTGGTGCCCATCC
TGGTCGAGCTGGACGGCGACGTAAACGGCCACAAGTTCAGCGTGTCCGGCGAGGGCGAGGGCGATGCCAC
CTACGGCAAGCTGACCCTGAAGTTCATCTGCACCACCGGCAAGCTGCCCGTGCCCTGGCCCACCCTCGTG
ACCACCCTGACCTACGGCGTGCAGTGCTTCAGCCGCTACCCCGACCACATGAAGCAGCACGACTTCTTCA
AGTCCGCCATGCCCGAAGGCTACGTCCAGGAGCGCACCATCTTCTTCAAGGACGACGGCAACTACAAGAC
CCGCGCCGAGGTGAAGTTCGAGGGCGACACCCTGGTGAACCGCATCGAGCTGAAGGGCATCGACTTCAAG
GAGGACGGCAACATCCTGGGGCACAAGCTGGAGTACAACTACAACAGCCACAACGTCTATATCATGGCCG
ACAAGCAGAAGAACGGCATCAAGGTGAACTTCAAGATCCGCCACAACATCGAGGACGGCAGCGTGCAGCT
CGCCGACCACTACCAGCAGAACACCCCCATCGGCGACGGCCCCGTGCTGCTGCCCGACAACCACTACCTG
AGCACCCAGTCCAAGCTGAGCAAAGACCCCAACGAGAAGCGCGATCACATGGTCCTGCTGGAGTTCGTGA
CCGCCGCCGGGATCACTCTCGGCATGGACGAGCTGTACAAGTAAAGCGGCCGCGACTCTAGATCATAATC
AGCCATACCACATTTGTAGAGGTTTTACTTGCTTTAAAAAACCTCCCACACCTCCCCCTGAACCTGAAAC
ATAAAATGAATGCAATTGTTGTTGTTAACTTGTTTATTGCAGCTTATAATGGTTACAAATAAAGCAATAG
CATCACAAATTTCACAAATAAAGCATTTTTTTCACTGCATTCTAGTTGTGGTTTGTCCAAACTCATCAAT
GTATCTTAAGGCGTAAATTGTAAGCGTTAATATTTTGTTAAAATTCGCGTTAAATTTTTGTTAAATCAGC
TCATTTTTTAACCAATAGGCCGAAATCGGCAAAATCCCTTATAAATCAAAAGAATAGACCGAGATAGGGT
[37 nt withheld, positions 5321-5357]
AAAGAACGTGGACTCCAACGTCAAAGG
[49 nt withheld, positions 5385-5433]
T
[91 nt withheld, positions 5435-5525]
G
[124 nt withheld, positions 5527-5650]
CAGGTGGCACTTTTCGGGGAAATGTGCGCGGAACCCCTATTTGTTTATTTTTCTAAATACATTCAAATAT
GTATCCGCTCATGAGACAATAACCCTGATAAATGCTTCAATAATATTGAAAAAGGAAGAGTCCTGAGGCG
GAAAGAACCAGCTGTGGAATGTGTGTCAGTTAGGGTGTGGAAAGTCCCCAGGCTCCCCAGCAGGCAGAAG
TATGCAAAGCATGCATCTCAATTAGTCAGCAACCAGGTGTGGAAAGTCCCCAGGCTCCCCAGCAGGCAGA
AGTATGCAAAGCATGCATCTCAATTAGTCAGCAACCATAGTCCCGCCCCTAACTCCGCCCATCCCGCCCC
TAACTCCGCCCAGTTCCGCCCATTCTCCGCCCCATGGCTGACTAATTTTTTTTATTTATGCAGAGGCCGA
GGCCGCCTCGGCCTCTGAGCTATTCCAGAAGTAGTGAGGAGGCTTTTTTGGAGGCCTAGGCTTTTGCAAA
GATCGATCAAGAGACAGGATGAGGATCGTTTCGCATGATTGAACAAGATGGATTGCACGCAGGTTCTCCG
GCCGCTTGGGTGGAGAGGCTATTCGGCTATGACTGGGCACAACAGACAATCGGCTGCTCTGATGCCGCCG
TGTTCCGGCTGTCAGCGCAGGGGCGCCCGGTTCTTTTTGTCAAGACCGACCTGTCCGGTGCCCTGAATGA
ACTGCAAGACGAGGCAGCGCGGCTATCGTGGCTGGCCACGACGGGCGTTCCTTGCGCAGCTGTGCTCGAC
GTTGTCACTGAAGCGGGAAGGGACTGGCTGCTATTGGGCGAAGTGCCGGGGCAGGATCTCCTGTCATCTC
ACCTTGCTCCTGCCGAGAAAGTATCCATCATGGCTGATGCAATGCGGCGGCTGCATACGCTTGATCCGGC
TACCTGCCCATTCGACCACCAAGCGAAACATCGCATCGAGCGAGCACGTACTCGGATGGAAGCCGGTCTT
GTCGATCAGGATGATCTGGACGAAGAGCATCAGGGGCTCGCGCCAGCCGAACTGTTCGCCAGGCTCAAGG
CGAGCATGCCCGACGGCGAGGATCTCGTCGTGACCCATGGCGATGCCTGCTTGCCGAATATCATGGTGGA
AAATGGCCGCTTTTCTGGATTCATCGACTGTGGCCGGCTGGGTGTGGCGGACCGCTATCAGGACATAGCG
TTGGCTACCCGTGATATTGCTGAAGAGCTTGGCGGCGAATGGGCTGACCGCTTCCTCGTGCTTTACGGTA
TCGCCGCTCCCGATTCGCAGCGCATCGCCTTCTATCGCCTTCTTGACGAGTTCTTCTGAGCGGGACTCTG
GGGTTCGAAATGACCGACCAAGCGACGCCCAACCTGCCATCACGAGATTTCGATTCCACCGCCGCCTTCT
ATGAAAGGTTGGGCTTCGGAATCGTTTTCCGGGACGCCGGCTGGATGATCCTCCAGCGCGGGGATCTCAT
GCTGGAGTTCTTCGCCCACCCTAGGGGGAGGCTAACTGAAACACGGAAGGAGACAATACCGGAAGGAACC
CGCGCTATGACGGCAATAAAAAGACAGAATAAAACGCACGGTGTTGGGTCGTTTGTTCATAAACGCGGGG
TTCGGTCCCAGGGCTGGCACTCTGTCGATACCCCACCGAGACCCCATTGGGGCCAATACGCCCGCGTTTC
TTCCTTTTCCCCACCCCACCCCCCAAGTTCGGGTGAAGGCCCAGGGCTCGCAGCCAACGTCGGGGCGGCA
GGCCCTGCCATAGCCTCAGGTTACTCATATATACTTTAGATTGATTTAAAACTTCATTTTTAATTTAAAA
GGATCTAGGTGAAGATCCTTTTTGATAATCTCATGACCAAAATCCCTTAACGTGAGTTTTCGTTCCACTG
AGCGTCAGACCCCGTAGAAAAGATCAAAGGATCTTC
